Addgene plasmid #221112: pRS415-STE3pr-MFA-Igkappa-FAPoptim-STE3
Purpose: FAP tagged STE3 (N-terminally tagged, optimized for yeast expression) under the Ste3 promoter with 2xMYC tag and MFA1 signal sequence to help target construct to the ER
Depositing lab: Allyson O’Donnell. Depositing organization: University of Pittsburgh (University, School of Medicine, and Cancer Institute). Publication: Optimization of the fluorogen-activating protein tag for quantitative protein trafficking and colocalization studies in S. cerevisiae. Oppenheimer KG, Hager NA, McAtee CK, Filiztekin E, Shang C, Warnick JA, Bruchez MP, Brodsky JL, Prosser DC, Kwiatkowski AV, O'Donnell AF. Mol Biol Cell. 2024 Jul 1;35(7):mr5. doi: 10.1091/mbc.E24-04-0174. Epub 2024 May 29. PubMed 38809589.
Backbone
  Vector backbone: pRS415
  Vector type: Yeast Expression
  Selectable markers: LEU2
Growth in bacteria
  Bacterial resistance: Ampicillin, 100 μg/mL
  Growth temperature: 37°C
  Growth strain: DH5alpha
  Copy number: Low Copy
Gene/Insert
  Gene/Insert name: MFA-IgKappa-FAPoptim-STE3
  Species: S. cerevisiae (budding yeast)
  Promoter: STE3
  Cloning method: Restriction Enzyme; 5′ cloning site Unknown (unknown if destroyed)
Terms and licenses: Academic/Nonprofit Terms; Industry Terms: Not Available to Industry
Depositor comments: The Ste3 promoter sequence (500 bprs upstream of the Ste3 ATG) was amplified from chromosomal DNA extracts using primers containing restriction enzyme adaptors for XhoI and XbaI. The pRS415-TEF1pr-Ste3-GFP plasmid was then digested with XhoI/XbaI to remove the TEF1 promoter and the Ste3 promoter sequences was ligated into its place.
How to cite: pRS415-STE3pr-MFA-Igkappa-FAPoptim-STE3 was a gift from Allyson O’Donnell (Addgene plasmid # 221112 ; http://n2t.net/addgene:221112 ; RRID:Addgene_221112)
