[The description below was written by a language model from this plasmid's Addgene catalogue record and pLannotate feature annotations shown in this document.]
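Description:
pRS415-STE3pr-MFA-Igkappa-FAPoptim-STE3 is a yeast expression plasmid built on the pRS415 shuttle backbone. It is maintained in Saccharomyces cerevisiae as a low-copy centromeric episome through a CEN6/ARS element and selected by leucine prototrophy via the LEU2 marker with its own promoter. In E. coli it replicates from a ColE1/pUC-type origin under ampicillin selection (AmpR). The backbone also carries an f1 origin, lacZα and lac regulatory remnants, and T7 and T3 promoters flanking the cloning region.

The payload is a single open reading frame encoding the a-factor pheromone receptor Ste3 with an N-terminal fluorogen-activating protein (FAP) tag codon-optimized for yeast. Reading from the 5′ end, the annotated parts are a fragment of a yeast mating-factor secretion signal (called MFA1 in the catalogue, but annotated as the alpha-factor MFα1 prepro leader with its Kex2 site), a mouse Igκ leader, two tandem segments matching a mouse immunoglobulin lambda light-chain variable domain that correspond to the FAP, and then full-length STE3, followed by the CYC1 terminator. The signal sequences are intended to direct the fusion into the ER so that the tag ends up on the extracellular side of the receptor. The catalogue also mentions a 2xMYC tag, which the feature tables do not annotate.

Expression is stated to come from about 500 bp of the native STE3 promoter, swapped in for a TEF1 promoter. In the 9,225 nt full sequence, the region upstream of the ORF is unannotated, consistent with this. The second, 9,126 nt record instead shows a TEF1 promoter there, so it appears to differ from the described construct. The plasmid is used for quantitative trafficking and colocalization studies of Ste3 at near-native expression levels.
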