Features (pLannotate 1.2.2; 25 found; start..end, strand, type, name):
    773..1180    -  promoter       LEU2 promoter: S. cerevisiae LEU2
   1320..1397    -  CDS            YO192_YEAST (fragment): Experimental evidence at protein level: Swiss-Prot protein existence level 1. From Saccharomyces cerevisiae (strain ATCC 204508 / S288c) (Baker's yeast).
   1428..1480    +  misc_feature   bom (fragment): basis of mobility region from pBR322
   1508..1936    -  rep_origin     f1 ori (sequence partly withheld): f1 bacteriophage origin of replication; arrow indicates direction of (+) strand synthesis
   1940..2095    -  CDS            lacZα (fragment): LacZα fragment of β-galactosidase; lacZ fragment
   2103..2121    +  promoter       T7 promoter: promoter for bacteriophage T7 RNA polymerase
   2140..2387    -  terminator     CYC1 terminator: S. cerevisiae CYC1; transcription terminator for CYC1
   2397..3806    -  CDS            STE3: STE3_YEAST - Experimental evidence at protein level: Swiss-Prot protein existence level 1. Receptor for the peptide pheromone a factor. From Saccharomyces cerevisiae (strain ATCC 204508 / S288c) (Baker's yeast).
   3897..4223    -  CDS            LV1C_MOUSE: Experimental evidence at protein level: Swiss-Prot protein existence level 1. From Mus musculus (Mouse).
   4287..4613    -  CDS            LV1C_MOUSE: Experimental evidence at protein level: Swiss-Prot protein existence level 1. From Mus musculus (Mouse).
   4629..4691    -  sig_peptide    Igκ leader: leader sequence from mouse immunoglobulin κ light chain
   4691..4940    -  CDS            α-factor secretion signal (fragment): N-terminal secretion signal from S. cerevisiae alpha-factor; MFα1; Cleavage by the Kex2 protease occurs after the dibasic KR sequence.
   5465..5483    -  promoter       T3 promoter: promoter for bacteriophage T3 RNA polymerase
   5528..5544    -  protein_bind   lac operator: The lac repressor binds to the lac operator to inhibit transcription in E. coli. This inhibition can be relieved by adding lactose or isopropyl-β-D-thiogalactopyranoside (IPTG). lac repressor encoded by lacI
   5552..5582    -  promoter       lac promoter: promoter for the E. coli lac operon
   5597..5618    -  protein_bind   CAP binding site: CAP binding activates transcription in the presence of cAMP. E. coli catabolite activator protein
   5631..5723    -  CDS            lacI (fragment): lac repressor; lacI; The lac repressor binds to the lac operator to inhibit transcription in E. coli. This inhibition can be relieved by adding lactose or isopropyl-β-D-thiogalactopyranoside (IPTG).
   5906..6494    -  rep_origin     ori: high-copy-number ColE1/pMB1/pBR322/pUC origin of replication
   6665..7525    -  CDS            AmpR: β-lactamase; bla; confers resistance to ampicillin, carbenicillin, and related antibiotics
   7526..7630    -  promoter       AmpR promoter: bla
   7667..8170    +  misc_feature   CEN/ARS: S. cerevisiae CEN6 centromere fused to an autonomously replicating sequence
   8239..8274    +  CDS            rop (fragment): Rop protein, which maintains plasmids at low copy number; rop
   8376..8426    +  misc_feature   bom (fragment): basis of mobility region from pBR322
   8425..8541    +  CDS            NFS1 (fragment): NFS1_YEAST - Also known as SPL1 From Saccharomyces cerevisiae (strain ATCC 204508 / S288c) (Baker's yeast).
   8903..772     -  CDS            LEU2 (across the origin): 3-isopropylmalate dehydrogenase, required for leucine biosynthesis; S. cerevisiae LEU2; yeast auxotrophic marker
>Addgene plasmid #221112 | pRS415-STE3pr-MFA-Igkappa-FAPoptim-STE3 | addgene full sequence | sequence record 466691 | Addgene NGS Result
CGGAGGCTTCATCGGAGATGATATCACCAAACATGTTGCTGGTGATTATAATACCATTTAGGTGGGTTGG
GTTCTTAACTAGGATCATGGCGGCAGAATCAATCAATTGATGTTGAACCTTCAATGTAGGGAATTCGTTC
TTGATGGTTTCCTCCACAGTTTTTCTCCATAATCTTGAAGAGGCCAAAACATTAGCTTTATCCAAGGACC
AAATAGGCAATGGTGGCTCATGTTGTAGGGCCATGAAAGCGGCCATTCTTGTGATTCTTTGCACTTCTGG
AACGGTGTATTGTTCACTATCCCAAGCGACACCATCACCATCGTCTTCCTTTCTCTTACCAAAGTAAATA
CCTCCCACTAATTCTCTGACAACAACGAAGTCAGTACCTTTAGCAAATTGTGGCTTGATTGGAGATAAGT
CTAAAAGAGAGTCGGATGCAAAGTTACATGGTCTTAAGTTGGCGTACAATTGAAGTTCTTTACGGATTTT
TAGTAAACCTTGTTCAGGTCTAACACTACCGGTACCCCATTTAGGACCACCCACAGCACCTAACAAAACG
GCATCAGCCTTCTTGGAGGCTTCCAGCGCCTCATCTGGAAGTGGAACACCTGTAGCATCGATAGCAGCAC
CACCAATTAAATGATTTTCGAAATCGAACTTGACATTGGAACGAACATCAGAAATAGCTTTAAGAACCTT
AATGGCTTCGGCTGTGATTTCTTGACCAACGTGGTCACCTGGCAAAACGACGATCTTCTTAGGGGCAGAC
ATTAGAATGGTATATCCTTGAAATATATATATATATATTGCTGAAATGTAAAAGGTAAGAAAAGTTAGAA
AGTAAGACGATTGCTAACCACCTATTGGAAAAAACAATAGGTCCTTAAATAATATTGTCAACTTCAAGTA
TTGTGATGCAAGCATTTAGTCATGAACGCTTCTCTATTCTATATGAAAAGCCGGTTCCGGCGCTCTCACC
TTTCCTTTTTCTCCCAATTTTTCAGTTGAAAAAGGTATATGCGTCAGGCGACCTCTGAAATTAACAAAAA
ATTTCCAGTCATCGAATTTGATTCTGTGCGATAGCGCCCCTGTGTGTTCTCGTTATGTTGAGGAAAAAAA
TAATGGTTGCTAAGAGATTCGAACTCTTGCATCTTACGATACCTGAGTATTCCCACAGTTAACTGCGGTC
AAGATATTTCTTGAATCAGGCGCCTTAGACCGCTCGGCCAAACAACCAATTACTTGTTGAGAAATAGAGT
ATAATTATCCTATAAATATAACGTTTTTGAACACACATGAACAAGGAAGTACAGGACAATTGATTTTGAA
GAGAATGTGGATTTTGATGTAATTGTTGGGATTCCATTTTTAATAAGGCAATAATATTAGGTATGTAGAT
ATACTAGAAGTTCTCCTCGACCGGTCGATATGCGGTGTGAAATACCGCACAGATGCGTAAGGAGAAAATA
CCGCATCAGGAAATTGTAAGCGTTAATATTTTGTTAAAATTCGCGTTAAATTTTTGTTAAATCAGCTCAT
TTTTTAACCAATAGGCCGAAATCGGCAAAATCCCTTATAAATCAAAAGAATAGACCGAGATAGGGT
[37 nt withheld, positions 1607-1643]
AAAGAACGTGGACTCCAACGTCAAAGG
[49 nt withheld, positions 1671-1719]
T
[91 nt withheld, positions 1721-1811]
G
[124 nt withheld, positions 1813-1936]
CCATTCGCCATTCAGGCTGCGCAACTGTTGGGAAGGGCGATCGGTGCGGGCCTCTTCGCTATTACGCCAG
CTGGCGAAAGGGGGATGTGCTGCAAGGCGATTAAGTTGGGTAACGCCAGGGTTTTCCCAGTCACGACGTT
GTAAAACGACGGCCAGTGAGCGCGCGTAATACGACTCACTATAGGGCGAATTGGGTACCGGCCGCAAATT
AAAGCCTTCGAGCGTCCCAAAACCTTCTCAAGCAAGGTTTTCAGTATAATGTTACATGCGTACACGCGTC
TGTACAGAAAAAAAAGAAAAATTTGAAATATAAATAACGTTCTTAATACTAACATAACTATAAAAAAATA
AATAGGGACCTAGACTTCAGGTTGTCTAACTCCTTCCTTTTCGGTTAGAGCGGATGTGGGGGGAGGGCGT
GAATGTAAGCGTGACATAACTAATTACATGACTCGAGTTAAGGGCCTGCAGTATTTTCTGAACTATGTTC
GTTTGAGCTTGAATTCTCTTCTTTTGAAGCTGGAGAGTAGCAAAGACTTTCCCCTTCAAAATTGGAGCTT
GCAGAATTATGAAGCTTTTCTGAATAATCGAGAGTAACTTTTGAGAATCCTCCAAGTGATATTTCGTCGT
CAAAGCTCTGTCCTTGCGTGACGTAAGGGATGTGCCTACTTTCTTTTAGGTCTATTTCATCAAGAATATC
ATCTGTTTCTTTATCAGCAAACAAATATTTTTTGCTTTTATTTTGAGATTTTCTAGGATCATCTGGAATC
CTATAGTCGACATAGAAATGCGCTTGTGATATTGGTGTACCTACACAGGGAGAATAGTTTTCTGTACACG
TGGAGATATAGTTCTCAGAGTCTGTAGAAAATGGGTTACGGCTCTCTTTGCGTGAGGACAGCTTGTTTAG
CAATATGCCTACTCGTTTTTCCTTATTCTTATCAATGAATCTTTTCCACATGTCAAGTACAAATCCTAGT
TTGATGGAACGCAGGAATTTAGAGTACATATGCAAAGCATCAGAACCTAAGCCAAAGATTAGAAATACTA
GGTAAGACATCAAAACATAAAGCCATATATTATAAATTGGTCTGCCAGGGTCAAATTTAATAATGGTATT
CCAGATGGTGCTGGAATGGGTATTTTTAAAAGTATAGTGTCCTTCTACCTGCTGTAAATCTTGAACAAAG
GTGTAAACAGAAAAAGGGAACATGACTAAAATAATAATGAAACAGAATATCAACAGCCTTGCGAACCTTG
TCAGGTTTAAACCTGAATTGGTACAGTGTAAAATATCCCTAACGTCCTTGCGTTTTTTATAAAACACGAA
CAGTACTAAGGTGGCATAAACAGCGCCCACAAATGACCATATAAGCATCCACATGGTATACAAAACAGTG
GTAATCCATGTCGGAGACAATAAGTTTTGGCAACCGTTGTAACGAGCGATACCATATCTAAATACTTGTA
ACAGATATGAAAATCCCATGACCATGACAGGTGTGAACAAGCTAATCACAAGGTCCTTGACGATTTTCGT
CCATGATGAAAGATCCGGTAAAACACTATCTGCCTTCAAAATTGTATGCAAGTTGTAAATGATGTTGGTA
ACGGCACATGATATGCCAATATTCGCACCAACCTGCAACTTGATGACAATATCACACCAACCTTTACCAT
CCCATCTCGTGAGGAAATCGTCGTCACTCCATATTGCCGCATCTACAATACACGTTAAATTCATTGTAAG
AAGCCATGTTATCAAAATGATTGCTGGAATATTCTTGGTATGTGAATGCCATGCTAAAGGGGGAGCTAAT
AGTATCACAGCTAGCAAACAAAGCCCTATTATTGCTGACTTGTATGACATCCCGGGGCGACCCGCACCCG
CACCCGCCAGGTCCTCCTCGCTGATCAGCTTCTGCTCCAGGTCCTCCTCGCTGATCAGCTTCTGCTCAGA
CAAAACAGTCAATTGAGTACCACCACCGAACAAGTAACCGTCAACGTCAGACAAAGAACAGTAGTATTCA
GCTTCGTCTTCTGGTTGAGCGTCAGAGATAGTCAAAGCAGCCTTAGCACCCAACAAAGAACCAGAGAATC
TACCTGGAGTCCAAGAGTACTTCTTGTCAGTGTCGAAGATCAAAGCTCTTGGAGCTTGACCTGGCTTTTG
TTGGAACCAGTTAGCGTAGTGACCAGAAGTAACAGCACCAGTACCAGAACCACAAGTCAAGATAACAGTA
CCACCTGGAGAAACAGTAACAGATGGTTCTTGAGTAACAACAGCTTGAGAACCACCACCACCAGAACCAC
CACCACCAGAACCACCACCACCAGAACCACCACCACCAGACAAAACAGTCAATTGAGTACCACCACCGAA
CAAGTAACCGTCAACGTCAGACAAAGAACAGTAGTATTCAGCTTCGTCTTCTGGTTGAGCGTCAGAGATA
GTCAAAGCAGCCTTAGCACCCAACAAAGAACCAGAGAATCTACCTGGAGTCCAAGAGTACTTCTTGTCAG
TGTCGAAGATCAAAGCTCTTGGAGCTTGACCTGGCTTTTGTTGGAACCAGTTAGCGTAGTGACCAGAAGT
AACAGCACCAGTACCAGAACCACAAGTCAAGATAACAGTACCACCTGGAGAAACAGTAACAGATGGTTCT
TGAGTAACAACAGCTTGCATGGATCCACTAGTGTCACCAGTGGAACCTGGAACCCAGAGCAGCAGTACCC
ATAGCAGGAGTGTGTCTGTCTCCATATCCAAAGATACCCCTTCTTCTTTAGCAGCAATGCTGGCAATAGT
AGTATTTATAAACAATAACCCGTTATTTGTGCTGTTGGAAAATGGCAAAACAGCAACATCGAAATCCCCT
TCTAAATCTAAGTAACCGATGACAGCTTCAGCCGGAATTTGTGCCGTTTCATCTTCTGTTGTAGTGTTGA
CTGGAGCAGCTAATGCGGAGGATGCTGCGAATAAAACTGCAGTAAAAATTGAAGGAAATCTCATTCTAGA
GAAAATTTTGATAGTATTTTGCCTTTCCTACACAAATTTAATTGCCTCTAAAGTTAAAAAGCAATAAAAT
AGAATATGTGAATACTGCACAAAATGAATACTTGGGAATTCAGAAATTATTCTTACCTTAAGCATCCACT
CATATACATATATATATATATATATGTCTTTTCAAAAGACTTCTGCCCAAATTGTGGAGAGAACTCTGCC
TCTCCGTGATAACGGCCAAATGAAACGCATCCAATGATGCAATTATTGACAAAGTTTCAAAGTTTCCGCC
ATTATTCCTTCATTTACACATTGATAGTCGAGAAGTTTCCTAATTAGTGTCACAATGACAGAGAAAATTG
TACCAGCGCTTCTAACGAAAATTAGCACCCATACCCAGAGTTCATAAATCTGGCAATGTGGTACAATAAT
ATAGGATTGGTAACATTTCAATTGTAAAATGTTTAACGTTTAGAGAAAAGGGGAGCCAGAACGCTTCTGG
TGGTGTAAATGAGCTCCAGCTTTTGTTCCCTTTAGTGAGGGTTAATTGCGCGCTTGGCGTAATCATGGTC
ATAGCTGTTTCCTGTGTGAAATTGTTATCCGCTCACAATTCCACACAACATACGAGCCGGAAGCATAAAG
TGTAAAGCCTGGGGTGCCTAATGAGTGAGCTAACTCACATTAATTGCGTTGCGCTCACTGCCCGCTTTCC
AGTCGGGAAACCTGTCGTGCCAGCTGCATTAATGAATCGGCCAACGCGCGGGGAGAGGCGGTTTGCGTAT
TGGGCGCTCTTCCGCTTCCTCGCTCACTGACTCGCTGCGCTCGGTCGTTCGGCTGCGGCGAGCGGTATCA
GCTCACTCAAAGGCGGTAATACGGTTATCCACAGAATCAGGGGATAACGCAGGAAAGAACATGTGAGCAA
AAGGCCAGCAAAAGGCCAGGAACCGTAAAAAGGCCGCGTTGCTGGCGTTTTTCCATAGGCTCCGCCCCCC
TGACGAGCATCACAAAAATCGACGCTCAAGTCAGAGGTGGCGAAACCCGACAGGACTATAAAGATACCAG
GCGTTTCCCCCTGGAAGCTCCCTCGTGCGCTCTCCTGTTCCGACCCTGCCGCTTACCGGATACCTGTCCG
CCTTTCTCCCTTCGGGAAGCGTGGCGCTTTCTCATAGCTCACGCTGTAGGTATCTCAGTTCGGTGTAGGT
CGTTCGCTCCAAGCTGGGCTGTGTGCACGAACCCCCCGTTCAGCCCGACCGCTGCGCCTTATCCGGTAAC
TATCGTCTTGAGTCCAACCCGGTAAGACACGACTTATCGCCACTGGCAGCAGCCACTGGTAACAGGATTA
GCAGAGCGAGGTATGTAGGCGGTGCTACAGAGTTCTTGAAGTGGTGGCCTAACTACGGCTACACTAGAAG
AACAGTATTTGGTATCTGCGCTCTGCTGAAGCCAGTTACCTTCGGAAAAAGAGTTGGTAGCTCTTGATCC
GGCAAACAAACCACCGCTGGTAGCGGTGGTTTTTTTGTTTGCAAGCAGCAGATTACGCGCAGAAAAAAAG
GATCTCAAGAAGATCCTTTGATCTTTTCTACGGGGTCTGACGCTCAGTGGAACGAAAACTCACGTTAAGG
GATTTTGGTCATGAGATTATCAAAAAGGATCTTCACCTAGATCCTTTTAAATTAAAAATGAAGTTTTAAA
TCAATCTAAAGTATATATGAGTAAACTTGGTCTGACAGTTACCAATGCTTAATCAGTGAGGCACCTATCT
CAGCGATCTGTCTATTTCGTTCATCCATAGTTGCCTGACTCCCCGTCGTGTAGATAACTACGATACGGGA
GGGCTTACCATCTGGCCCCAGTGCTGCAATGATACCGCGAGACCCACGCTCACCGGCTCCAGATTTATCA
GCAATAAACCAGCCAGCCGGAAGGGCCGAGCGCAGAAGTGGTCCTGCAACTTTATCCGCCTCCATCCAGT
CTATTAATTGTTGCCGGGAAGCTAGAGTAAGTAGTTCGCCAGTTAATAGTTTGCGCAACGTTGTTGCCAT
TGCTACAGGCATCGTGGTGTCACGCTCGTCGTTTGGTATGGCTTCATTCAGCTCCGGTTCCCAACGATCA
AGGCGAGTTACATGATCCCCCATGTTGTGCAAAAAAGCGGTTAGCTCCTTCGGTCCTCCGATCGTTGTCA
GAAGTAAGTTGGCCGCAGTGTTATCACTCATGGTTATGGCAGCACTGCATAATTCTCTTACTGTCATGCC
ATCCGTAAGATGCTTTTCTGTGACTGGTGAGTACTCAACCAAGTCATTCTGAGAATAGTGTATGCGGCGA
CCGAGTTGCTCTTGCCCGGCGTCAATACGGGATAATACCGCGCCACATAGCAGAACTTTAAAAGTGCTCA
TCATTGGAAAACGTTCTTCGGGGCGAAAACTCTCAAGGATCTTACCGCTGTTGAGATCCAGTTCGATGTA
ACCCACTCGTGCACCCAACTGATCTTCAGCATCTTTTACTTTCACCAGCGTTTCTGGGTGAGCAAAAACA
GGAAGGCAAAATGCCGCAAAAAAGGGAATAAGGGCGACACGGAAATGTTGAATACTCATACTCTTCCTTT
TTCAATATTATTGAAGCATTTATCAGGGTTATTGTCTCATGAGCGGATACATATTTGAATGTATTTAGAA
AAATAAACAAATAGGGGTTCCGCGCACATTTCCCCGAAAAGTGCCACCTGGGTCCTTTTCATCACGTGCT
ATAAAAATAATTATAATTTAAATTTTTTAATATAAATATATAAATTAAAAATAGAAAGTAAAAAAAGAAA
TTAAAGAAAAAATAGTTTTTGTTTTCCGAAGATGTAAAAGACTCTAGGGGGATCGCCAACAAATACTACC
TTTTATCTTGCTCTTCCTGCTCTCAGGTATTAATGCCGAATTGTTTCATCTTGTCTGTGTAGAAGACCAC
ACACGAAAATCCTGTGATTTTACATTTTACTTATCGTTAATCGAATGTATATCTATTTAATCTGCTTTTC
TTGTCTAATAAATATATATGTAAAGTACGCTTTTTGTTGAAATTTTTTAAACCTTTGTTTATTTTTTTTT
CTTCATTCCGTAACTCTTCTACCTTCTTTATTTACTTTCTAAAATCCAAATACAAAACATAAAAATAAAT
AAACACAGAGTAAATTCCCAAATTATTCCATCATTAAAAGATACGAGGCGCGTGTAAGTTACAGGCAAGC
GATCCGTCCTAAGAAACCATTATTATCATGACATTAACCTATAAAAATAGGCGTATCACGAGGCCCTTTC
GTCTCGCGCGTTTCGGTGATGACGGTGAAAACCTCTGACACATGCAGCTCCCGGAGACGGTCACAGCTTG
TCTGTAAGCGGATGCCGGGAGCAGACAAGCCCGTCAGGGCGCGTCAGCGGGTGTTGGCGGGTGTCGGGGC
TGGCTTAACTATGCGGCATCAGAGCAGATTGTACTGAGAGTGCACCATATCGACTACGTCGTTAAGGCCG
TTTCTGACAGAGTAAAATTCTTGAGGGAACTTTCACCATTATGGGAAATGGTTCAAGAAGGTATTGACTT
AAACTCCATCAAATGGTCAGGTCATTGAGTGTTTTTTATTTGTTGTATTTTTTTTTTTTTAGAGAAAATC
CTCCAATATATAAATTAGGAATCATAGTTTCATGATTTTCTGTTACACCTAACTTTTTGTGTGGTGCCCT
CCTCCTTGTCAATATTAATGTTAAAGTGCAATTCTTTTTCCTTATCACGTTGAGCCATTAGTATCAATTT
GCTTACCTGTATTCCTTTACATCCTCCTTTTTCTCCTTCTTGATAAATGTATGTAGATTGCGTATATAGT
TTCGTCTACCCTATGAACATATTCCATTTTGTAATTTCGTGTCGTTTCTATTATGAATTTCATTTATAAA
GTTTATGTACAAATATCATAAAAAAAGAGAATCTTTTTAAGCAAGGATTTTCTTAACTTCTTCGGCGACA
GCATCACCGACTTCGGTGGTACTGTTGGAACCACCTAAATCACCAGTTCTGATACCTGCATCCAAAACCT
TTTTAACTGCATCTTCAATGGCCTTACCTTCTTCAGGCAAGTTCAATGACAATTTCAACATCATTGCAGC
AGACAAGATAGTGGCGATAGGGTTGACCTTATTCTTTGGCAAATCTGGAGCAGAACCGTGGCATGGTTCG
TACAAACCAAATGCGGTGTTCTTGTCTGGCAAAGAGGCCAAGGACGCAGATGGCAACAAACCCAAGGAAC
CTGGGATAA
