Features (pLannotate 1.2.2; 26 found; start..end, strand, type, name):
      5..40      +  CDS            rop (fragment): Rop protein, which maintains plasmids at low copy number; rop
    142..192     +  misc_feature   bom (fragment): basis of mobility region from pBR322
    191..307     +  CDS            NFS1 (fragment): NFS1_YEAST - Also known as SPL1 From Saccharomyces cerevisiae (strain ATCC 204508 / S288c) (Baker's yeast).
    669..1763    -  CDS            LEU2: 3-isopropylmalate dehydrogenase, required for leucine biosynthesis; S. cerevisiae LEU2; yeast auxotrophic marker
   1764..2171    -  promoter       LEU2 promoter: S. cerevisiae LEU2
   2311..2388    -  CDS            YO192_YEAST (fragment): Experimental evidence at protein level: Swiss-Prot protein existence level 1. From Saccharomyces cerevisiae (strain ATCC 204508 / S288c) (Baker's yeast).
   2419..2471    +  misc_feature   bom (fragment): basis of mobility region from pBR322
   2499..2927    -  rep_origin     f1 ori (sequence partly withheld): f1 bacteriophage origin of replication; arrow indicates direction of (+) strand synthesis
   2931..3086    -  CDS            lacZα (fragment): LacZα fragment of β-galactosidase; lacZ fragment
   3094..3112    +  promoter       T7 promoter: promoter for bacteriophage T7 RNA polymerase
   3131..3378    -  terminator     CYC1 terminator: S. cerevisiae CYC1; transcription terminator for CYC1
   3388..4797    -  CDS            STE3: STE3_YEAST - Experimental evidence at protein level: Swiss-Prot protein existence level 1. Receptor for the peptide pheromone a factor. From Saccharomyces cerevisiae (strain ATCC 204508 / S288c) (Baker's yeast).
   4888..5214    -  CDS            LV1C_MOUSE: Experimental evidence at protein level: Swiss-Prot protein existence level 1. From Mus musculus (Mouse).
   5278..5604    -  CDS            LV1C_MOUSE: Experimental evidence at protein level: Swiss-Prot protein existence level 1. From Mus musculus (Mouse).
   5620..5682    -  sig_peptide    Igκ leader: leader sequence from mouse immunoglobulin κ light chain
   5682..5931    -  CDS            α-factor secretion signal (fragment): N-terminal secretion signal from S. cerevisiae alpha-factor; MFα1; Cleavage by the Kex2 protease occurs after the dibasic KR sequence.
   5941..6339    -  promoter       TEF1 promoter: S. cerevisiae TEF1; promoter for EF-1α
   6357..6375    -  promoter       T3 promoter: promoter for bacteriophage T3 RNA polymerase
   6420..6436    -  protein_bind   lac operator: The lac repressor binds to the lac operator to inhibit transcription in E. coli. This inhibition can be relieved by adding lactose or isopropyl-β-D-thiogalactopyranoside (IPTG). lac repressor encoded by lacI
   6444..6474    -  promoter       lac promoter: promoter for the E. coli lac operon
   6489..6510    -  protein_bind   CAP binding site: CAP binding activates transcription in the presence of cAMP. E. coli catabolite activator protein
   6523..6615    -  CDS            lacI (fragment): lac repressor; lacI; The lac repressor binds to the lac operator to inhibit transcription in E. coli. This inhibition can be relieved by adding lactose or isopropyl-β-D-thiogalactopyranoside (IPTG).
   6798..7386    -  rep_origin     ori: high-copy-number ColE1/pMB1/pBR322/pUC origin of replication
   7557..8417    -  CDS            AmpR: β-lactamase; bla; confers resistance to ampicillin, carbenicillin, and related antibiotics
   8418..8522    -  promoter       AmpR promoter: bla
   8559..9062    +  misc_feature   CEN/ARS: S. cerevisiae CEN6 centromere fused to an autonomously replicating sequence
>Addgene plasmid #221112 | pRS415-STE3pr-MFA-Igkappa-FAPoptim-STE3 Sequencing Result | analyzer sequence | sequence record 442460
TCGTCTCGCGCGTTTCGGTGATGACGGTGAAAACCTCTGACACATGCAGCTCCCGGAGACGGTCACAGCT
TGTCTGTAAGCGGATGCCGGGAGCAGACAAGCCCGTCAGGGCGCGTCAGCGGGTGTTGGCGGGTGTCGGG
GCTGGCTTAACTATGCGGCATCAGAGCAGATTGTACTGAGAGTGCACCATATCGACTACGTCGTTAAGGC
CGTTTCTGACAGAGTAAAATTCTTGAGGGAACTTTCACCATTATGGGAAATGGTTCAAGAAGGTATTGAC
TTAAACTCCATCAAATGGTCAGGTCATTGAGTGTTTTTTATTTGTTGTATTTTTTTTTTTTTAGAGAAAA
TCCTCCAATATATAAATTAGGAATCATAGTTTCATGATTTTCTGTTACACCTAACTTTTTGTGTGGTGCC
CTCCTCCTTGTCAATATTAATGTTAAAGTGCAATTCTTTTTCCTTATCACGTTGAGCCATTAGTATCAAT
TTGCTTACCTGTATTCCTTTACATCCTCCTTTTTCTCCTTCTTGATAAATGTATGTAGATTGCGTATATA
GTTTCGTCTACCCTATGAACATATTCCATTTTGTAATTTCGTGTCGTTTCTATTATGAATTTCATTTATA
AAGTTTATGTACAAATATCATAAAAAAAGAGAATCTTTTTAAGCAAGGATTTTCTTAACTTCTTCGGCGA
CAGCATCACCGACTTCGGTGGTACTGTTGGAACCACCTAAATCACCAGTTCTGATACCTGCATCCAAAAC
CTTTTTAACTGCATCTTCAATGGCCTTACCTTCTTCAGGCAAGTTCAATGACAATTTCAACATCATTGCA
GCAGACAAGATAGTGGCGATAGGGTTGACCTTATTCTTTGGCAAATCTGGAGCAGAACCGTGGCATGGTT
CGTACAAACCAAATGCGGTGTTCTTGTCTGGCAAAGAGGCCAAGGACGCAGATGGCAACAAACCCAAGGA
ACCTGGGATAACGGAGGCTTCATCGGAGATGATATCACCAAACATGTTGCTGGTGATTATAATACCATTT
AGGTGGGTTGGGTTCTTAACTAGGATCATGGCGGCAGAATCAATCAATTGATGTTGAACCTTCAATGTAG
GGAATTCGTTCTTGATGGTTTCCTCCACAGTTTTTCTCCATAATCTTGAAGAGGCCAAAACATTAGCTTT
ATCCAAGGACCAAATAGGCAATGGTGGCTCATGTTGTAGGGCCATGAAAGCGGCCATTCTTGTGATTCTT
TGCACTTCTGGAACGGTGTATTGTTCACTATCCCAAGCGACACCATCACCATCGTCTTCCTTTCTCTTAC
CAAAGTAAATACCTCCCACTAATTCTCTGACAACAACGAAGTCAGTACCTTTAGCAAATTGTGGCTTGAT
TGGAGATAAGTCTAAAAGAGAGTCGGATGCAAAGTTACATGGTCTTAAGTTGGCGTACAATTGAAGTTCT
TTACGGATTTTTAGTAAACCTTGTTCAGGTCTAACACTACCGGTACCCCATTTAGGACCACCCACAGCAC
CTAACAAAACGGCATCAGCCTTCTTGGAGGCTTCCAGCGCCTCATCTGGAAGTGGAACACCTGTAGCATC
GATAGCAGCACCACCAATTAAATGATTTTCGAAATCGAACTTGACATTGGAACGAACATCAGAAATAGCT
TTAAGAACCTTAATGGCTTCGGCTGTGATTTCTTGACCAACGTGGTCACCTGGCAAAACGACGATCTTCT
TAGGGGCAGACATTAGAATGGTATATCCTTGAAATATATATATATATATTGCTGAAATGTAAAAGGTAAG
AAAAGTTAGAAAGTAAGACGATTGCTAACCACCTATTGGAAAAAACAATAGGTCCTTAAATAATATTGTC
AACTTCAAGTATTGTGATGCAAGCATTTAGTCATGAACGCTTCTCTATTCTATATGAAAAGCCGGTTCCG
GCGCTCTCACCTTTCCTTTTTCTCCCAATTTTTCAGTTGAAAAAGGTATATGCGTCAGGCGACCTCTGAA
ATTAACAAAAAATTTCCAGTCATCGAATTTGATTCTGTGCGATAGCGCCCCTGTGTGTTCTCGTTATGTT
GAGGAAAAAAATAATGGTTGCTAAGAGATTCGAACTCTTGCATCTTACGATACCTGAGTATTCCCACAGT
TAACTGCGGTCAAGATATTTCTTGAATCAGGCGCCTTAGACCGCTCGGCCAAACAACCAATTACTTGTTG
AGAAATAGAGTATAATTATCCTATAAATATAACGTTTTTGAACACACATGAACAAGGAAGTACAGGACAA
TTGATTTTGAAGAGAATGTGGATTTTGATGTAATTGTTGGGATTCCATTTTTAATAAGGCAATAATATTA
GGTATGTAGATATACTAGAAGTTCTCCTCGACCGGTCGATATGCGGTGTGAAATACCGCACAGATGCGTA
AGGAGAAAATACCGCATCAGGAAATTGTAAGCGTTAATATTTTGTTAAAATTCGCGTTAAATTTTTGTTA
AATCAGCTCATTTTTTAACCAATAGGCCGAAATCGGCAAAATCCCTTATAAATCAAAAGAATAGACCGAG
ATAGGGT
[37 nt withheld, positions 2598-2634]
AAAGAACGTGGACTCCAACGTCAAAGG
[49 nt withheld, positions 2662-2710]
T
[91 nt withheld, positions 2712-2802]
G
[124 nt withheld, positions 2804-2927]
CCATTCGCCATTCAGGCTGCGCAACTGTTGGGAAGGGCGATCGGTGCGGGCCTCTTCGCTATTACGCCAG
CTGGCGAAAGGGGGATGTGCTGCAAGGCGATTAAGTTGGGTAACGCCAGGGTTTTCCCAGTCACGACGTT
GTAAAACGACGGCCAGTGAGCGCGCGTAATACGACTCACTATAGGGCGAATTGGGTACCGGCCGCAAATT
AAAGCCTTCGAGCGTCCCAAAACCTTCTCAAGCAAGGTTTTCAGTATAATGTTACATGCGTACACGCGTC
TGTACAGAAAAAAAAGAAAAATTTGAAATATAAATAACGTTCTTAATACTAACATAACTATAAAAAAATA
AATAGGGACCTAGACTTCAGGTTGTCTAACTCCTTCCTTTTCGGTTAGAGCGGATGTGGGGGGAGGGCGT
GAATGTAAGCGTGACATAACTAATTACATGACTCGAGTTAAGGGCCTGCAGTATTTTCTGAACTATGTTC
GTTTGAGCTTGAATTCTCTTCTTTTGAAGCTGGAGAGTAGCAAAGACTTTCCCCTTCAAAATTGGAGCTT
GCAGAATTATGAAGCTTTTCTGAATAATCGAGAGTAACTTTTGAGAATCCTCCAAGTGATATTTCGTCGT
CAAAGCTCTGTCCTTGCGTGACGTAAGGGATGTGCCTACTTTCTTTTAGGTCTATTTCATCAAGAATATC
ATCTGTTTCTTTATCAGCAAACAAATATTTTTTGCTTTTATTTTGAGATTTTCTAGGATCATCTGGAATC
CTATAGTCGACATAGAAATGCGCTTGTGATATTGGTGTACCTACACAGGGAGAATAGTTTTCTGTACACG
TGGAGATATAGTTCTCAGAGTCTGTAGAAAATGGGTTACGGCTCTCTTTGCGTGAGGACAGCTTGTTTAG
CAATATGCCTACTCGTTTTTCCTTATTCTTATCAATGAATCTTTTCCACATGTCAAGTACAAATCCTAGT
TTGATGGAACGCAGGAATTTAGAGTACATATGCAAAGCATCAGAACCTAAGCCAAAGATTAGAAATACTA
GGTAAGACATCAAAACATAAAGCCATATATTATAAATTGGTCTGCCAGGGTCAAATTTAATAATGGTATT
CCAGATGGTGCTGGAATGGGTATTTTTAAAAGTATAGTGTCCTTCTACCTGCTGTAAATCTTGAACAAAG
GTGTAAACAGAAAAAGGGAACATGACTAAAATAATAATGAAACAGAATATCAACAGCCTTGCGAACCTTG
TCAGGTTTAAACCTGAATTGGTACAGTGTAAAATATCCCTAACGTCCTTGCGTTTTTTATAAAACACGAA
CAGTACTAAGGTGGCATAAACAGCGCCCACAAATGACCATATAAGCATCCACATGGTATACAAAACAGTG
GTAATCCATGTCGGAGACAATAAGTTTTGGCAACCGTTGTAACGAGCGATACCATATCTAAATACTTGTA
ACAGATATGAAAATCCCATGACCATGACAGGTGTGAACAAGCTAATCACAAGGTCCTTGACGATTTTCGT
CCATGATGAAAGATCCGGTAAAACACTATCTGCCTTCAAAATTGTATGCAAGTTGTAAATGATGTTGGTA
ACGGCACATGATATGCCAATATTCGCACCAACCTGCAACTTGATGACAATATCACACCAACCTTTACCAT
CCCATCTCGTGAGGAAATCGTCGTCACTCCATATTGCCGCATCTACAATACACGTTAAATTCATTGTAAG
AAGCCATGTTATCAAAATGATTGCTGGAATATTCTTGGTATGTGAATGCCATGCTAAAGGGGGAGCTAAT
AGTATCACAGCTAGCAAACAAAGCCCTATTATTGCTGACTTGTATGACATCCCGGGGCGACCCGCACCCG
CACCCGCCAGGTCCTCCTCGCTGATCAGCTTCTGCTCCAGGTCCTCCTCGCTGATCAGCTTCTGCTCAGA
CAAAACAGTCAATTGAGTACCACCACCGAACAAGTAACCGTCAACGTCAGACAAAGAACAGTAGTATTCA
GCTTCGTCTTCTGGTTGAGCGTCAGAGATAGTCAAAGCAGCCTTAGCACCCAACAAAGAACCAGAGAATC
TACCTGGAGTCCAAGAGTACTTCTTGTCAGTGTCGAAGATCAAAGCTCTTGGAGCTTGACCTGGCTTTTG
TTGGAACCAGTTAGCGTAGTGACCAGAAGTAACAGCACCAGTACCAGAACCACAAGTCAAGATAACAGTA
CCACCTGGAGAAACAGTAACAGATGGTTCTTGAGTAACAACAGCTTGAGAACCACCACCACCAGAACCAC
CACCACCAGAACCACCACCACCAGAACCACCACCACCAGACAAAACAGTCAATTGAGTACCACCACCGAA
CAAGTAACCGTCAACGTCAGACAAAGAACAGTAGTATTCAGCTTCGTCTTCTGGTTGAGCGTCAGAGATA
GTCAAAGCAGCCTTAGCACCCAACAAAGAACCAGAGAATCTACCTGGAGTCCAAGAGTACTTCTTGTCAG
TGTCGAAGATCAAAGCTCTTGGAGCTTGACCTGGCTTTTGTTGGAACCAGTTAGCGTAGTGACCAGAAGT
AACAGCACCAGTACCAGAACCACAAGTCAAGATAACAGTACCACCTGGAGAAACAGTAACAGATGGTTCT
TGAGTAACAACAGCTTGCATGGATCCACTAGTGTCACCAGTGGAACCTGGAACCCAGAGCAGCAGTACCC
ATAGCAGGAGTGTGTCTGTCTCCATATCCAAAGATACCCCTTCTTCTTTAGCAGCAATGCTGGCAATAGT
AGTATTTATAAACAATAACCCGTTATTTGTGCTGTTGGAAAATGGCAAAACAGCAACATCGAAATCCCCT
TCTAAATCTAAGTAACCGATGACAGCTTCAGCCGGAATTTGTGCCGTTTCATCTTCTGTTGTAGTGTTGA
CTGGAGCAGCTAATGCGGAGGATGCTGCGAATAAAACTGCAGTAAAAATTGAAGGAAATCTCATTCTAGA
AAACTTAGATTAGATTGCTATGCTTTCTTTCTAATGAGCAAGAAGTAAAAAAAGTTGTAATAGAACAAGA
AAAATGAAACTGAAACTTGAGAAATTGAAGACCGTTTATTAACTTAAATATCAATGGGAGGTCATCGAAA
GAGAAAAAAATCAAAAAAAAAATTTTCAAGAAAAAGAAACGTGATAAAAATTTTTATTGCCTTTTTCGAC
GAAGAAAAAGAAACGAGGCGGTCTCTTTTTTCTTTTCCAAACCTTTAGTACGGGTAATTAACGACACCCT
AGAGGAAGAAAGAGGGGAAATTTAGTATGCTGTGCTTGGGTGTTTTGAAGTGGTACGGCGATGCGCGGAG
TCCGAGAAAATCTGGAAGAGTAAAAAAGGAGTAGAAACATTTTGAAGCTATGAGCTCCAGCTTTTGTTCC
CTTTAGTGAGGGTTAATTGCGCGCTTGGCGTAATCATGGTCATAGCTGTTTCCTGTGTGAAATTGTTATC
CGCTCACAATTCCACACAACATACGAGCCGGAAGCATAAAGTGTAAAGCCTGGGGTGCCTAATGAGTGAG
CTAACTCACATTAATTGCGTTGCGCTCACTGCCCGCTTTCCAGTCGGGAAACCTGTCGTGCCAGCTGCAT
TAATGAATCGGCCAACGCGCGGGGAGAGGCGGTTTGCGTATTGGGCGCTCTTCCGCTTCCTCGCTCACTG
ACTCGCTGCGCTCGGTCGTTCGGCTGCGGCGAGCGGTATCAGCTCACTCAAAGGCGGTAATACGGTTATC
CACAGAATCAGGGGATAACGCAGGAAAGAACATGTGAGCAAAAGGCCAGCAAAAGGCCAGGAACCGTAAA
AAGGCCGCGTTGCTGGCGTTTTTCCATAGGCTCCGCCCCCCTGACGAGCATCACAAAAATCGACGCTCAA
GTCAGAGGTGGCGAAACCCGACAGGACTATAAAGATACCAGGCGTTTCCCCCTGGAAGCTCCCTCGTGCG
CTCTCCTGTTCCGACCCTGCCGCTTACCGGATACCTGTCCGCCTTTCTCCCTTCGGGAAGCGTGGCGCTT
TCTCATAGCTCACGCTGTAGGTATCTCAGTTCGGTGTAGGTCGTTCGCTCCAAGCTGGGCTGTGTGCACG
AACCCCCCGTTCAGCCCGACCGCTGCGCCTTATCCGGTAACTATCGTCTTGAGTCCAACCCGGTAAGACA
CGACTTATCGCCACTGGCAGCAGCCACTGGTAACAGGATTAGCAGAGCGAGGTATGTAGGCGGTGCTACA
GAGTTCTTGAAGTGGTGGCCTAACTACGGCTACACTAGAAGAACAGTATTTGGTATCTGCGCTCTGCTGA
AGCCAGTTACCTTCGGAAAAAGAGTTGGTAGCTCTTGATCCGGCAAACAAACCACCGCTGGTAGCGGTGG
TTTTTTTGTTTGCAAGCAGCAGATTACGCGCAGAAAAAAAGGATCTCAAGAAGATCCTTTGATCTTTTCT
ACGGGGTCTGACGCTCAGTGGAACGAAAACTCACGTTAAGGGATTTTGGTCATGAGATTATCAAAAAGGA
TCTTCACCTAGATCCTTTTAAATTAAAAATGAAGTTTTAAATCAATCTAAAGTATATATGAGTAAACTTG
GTCTGACAGTTACCAATGCTTAATCAGTGAGGCACCTATCTCAGCGATCTGTCTATTTCGTTCATCCATA
GTTGCCTGACTCCCCGTCGTGTAGATAACTACGATACGGGAGGGCTTACCATCTGGCCCCAGTGCTGCAA
TGATACCGCGAGACCCACGCTCACCGGCTCCAGATTTATCAGCAATAAACCAGCCAGCCGGAAGGGCCGA
GCGCAGAAGTGGTCCTGCAACTTTATCCGCCTCCATCCAGTCTATTAATTGTTGCCGGGAAGCTAGAGTA
AGTAGTTCGCCAGTTAATAGTTTGCGCAACGTTGTTGCCATTGCTACAGGCATCGTGGTGTCACGCTCGT
CGTTTGGTATGGCTTCATTCAGCTCCGGTTCCCAACGATCAAGGCGAGTTACATGATCCCCCATGTTGTG
CAAAAAAGCGGTTAGCTCCTTCGGTCCTCCGATCGTTGTCAGAAGTAAGTTGGCCGCAGTGTTATCACTC
ATGGTTATGGCAGCACTGCATAATTCTCTTACTGTCATGCCATCCGTAAGATGCTTTTCTGTGACTGGTG
AGTACTCAACCAAGTCATTCTGAGAATAGTGTATGCGGCGACCGAGTTGCTCTTGCCCGGCGTCAATACG
GGATAATACCGCGCCACATAGCAGAACTTTAAAAGTGCTCATCATTGGAAAACGTTCTTCGGGGCGAAAA
CTCTCAAGGATCTTACCGCTGTTGAGATCCAGTTCGATGTAACCCACTCGTGCACCCAACTGATCTTCAG
CATCTTTTACTTTCACCAGCGTTTCTGGGTGAGCAAAAACAGGAAGGCAAAATGCCGCAAAAAAGGGAAT
AAGGGCGACACGGAAATGTTGAATACTCATACTCTTCCTTTTTCAATATTATTGAAGCATTTATCAGGGT
TATTGTCTCATGAGCGGATACATATTTGAATGTATTTAGAAAAATAAACAAATAGGGGTTCCGCGCACAT
TTCCCCGAAAAGTGCCACCTGGGTCCTTTTCATCACGTGCTATAAAAATAATTATAATTTAAATTTTTTA
ATATAAATATATAAATTAAAAATAGAAAGTAAAAAAAGAAATTAAAGAAAAAATAGTTTTTGTTTTCCGA
AGATGTAAAAGACTCTAGGGGGATCGCCAACAAATACTACCTTTTATCTTGCTCTTCCTGCTCTCAGGTA
TTAATGCCGAATTGTTTCATCTTGTCTGTGTAGAAGACCACACACGAAAATCCTGTGATTTTACATTTTA
CTTATCGTTAATCGAATGTATATCTATTTAATCTGCTTTTCTTGTCTAATAAATATATATGTAAAGTACG
CTTTTTGTTGAAATTTTTTAAACCTTTGTTTATTTTTTTTTCTTCATTCCGTAACTCTTCTACCTTCTTT
ATTTACTTTCTAAAATCCAAATACAAAACATAAAAATAAATAAACACAGAGTAAATTCCCAAATTATTCC
ATCATTAAAAGATACGAGGCGCGTGTAAGTTACAGGCAAGCGATCCGTCCTAAGAAACCATTATTATCAT
GACATTAACCTATAAAAATAGGCGTATCACGAGGCCCTT
